Addgene plasmid #126339: pGWB14-LYX121
Purpose: With a Nicotiana benthamiana transcription factor in PGWB14 backbone, for Agrobacterium mediated transient or stable expression corresponding transcription factor fused with a C-terminal HA tag.
Depositing lab: Silin Zhong. Depositing organization: Chinese University of Hong Kong.
Backbone
  Vector backbone: pGWB14
  Vector type: Plant Expression
  Selectable markers: Hygromycin
Growth in bacteria
  Bacterial resistance: Kanamycin, 50 μg/mL
  Growth temperature: 37°C
  Growth strain: DH5alpha
  Copy number: Low Copy
Gene/Insert
  Gene/Insert name: Niben101Scf02589g01004.1
  Species: Nicotiana benthamiana
  Promoter: CaMV 35S
  Tag / fusion protein: HA (C terminal on insert)
  Cloning method: Gibson Cloning
Terms and licenses: Academic/Nonprofit Terms; Industry Terms: Not Available to Industry
Depositor comments: The insert contains a native intron and will be processed to a mature mRNA when expressed in vivo.
How to cite: pGWB14-LYX121 was a gift from Silin Zhong (Addgene plasmid # 126339 ; http://n2t.net/addgene:126339 ; RRID:Addgene_126339)
