[The description below was written by a language model from this plasmid's Addgene catalogue record and pLannotate feature annotations shown in this document.]
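Description:
pGWB14-LYX121 is a plant binary expression vector built on the pGWB14 Gateway-series backbone, designed for Agrobacterium-mediated transient or stable expression of a Nicotiana benthamiana transcription factor carrying a C-terminal HA tag. The backbone is a broad-host-range IncP replicon. oriV and its activator trfA allow low-copy maintenance in both E. coli and Agrobacterium, and oriT with traJ provides a transfer origin for mobilisation. Bacterial selection is by kanamycin (aphA-3 type KanR). The annotation also picks up backbone remnants, including tetracycline resistance gene fragments, an IS1 element, and partial ColE1, M13 ori and lac sequences.

Between the nopaline-type right and left T-DNA borders lie three CaMV 35S-driven cassettes. The main one places the insert, Niben101Scf02589g01004.1, downstream of the 35S promoter and between attB1 and attB2 sites, followed by a 3xHA epitope and the NOS terminator. The record lists Gibson assembly as the cloning method. The insert is annotated as two separated fragments with similarity to the petunia protein EOBII, which fits the depositor's note that it retains a native intron that is spliced out in planta to give the mature mRNA. A second cassette expresses a hygromycin phosphotransferase gene with a NOS terminator, for selecting transformed plant tissue. The feature table also shows a third cassette, not mentioned in the catalogue fields, encoding the tomato bushy stunt virus P19 silencing suppressor with a CaMV poly(A) signal. P19 binds siRNAs and is commonly co-expressed to boost protein accumulation in agroinfiltrated leaves. The HA tag allows immunodetection or immunoprecipitation of the expressed factor.
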