Features (pLannotate 1.2.2; 36 found; start..end, strand, type, name):
      3..89      -  CDS            traI (fragment): TRAI6_ECOLX - Experimental evidence at protein level: Swiss-Prot protein existence level 1. The initiation process of transfer DNA synthesis requires the interaction of at least three plasmid-specific components (TraH, I, and J) at the transfer origin resulting in the assembly of a specialised nucleoprotein complex - the relaxosome. Site- and strand-specific cleavage at the transfer origin is dependent on TraI and TraJ. From Escherichia coli.
    127..498     -  CDS            traJ: oriT-recognizing protein; traJ
    531..640     -  oriT           oriT: incP origin of transfer
    772..962     +  rep_origin     ori (fragment): high-copy-number ColE1/pMB1/pBR322/pUC origin of replication
   1321..1971    -  CDS            TetR: tetracycline resistance regulatory protein; tetR
   2077..2326    +  CDS            TcR (fragment): tetracycline efflux protein; tetA; confers resistance to tetracycline
   2436..2460    -  misc_feature   RB T-DNA repeat: right border repeat from nopaline C58 T-DNA
   2490..2508    +  misc_feature   MCS (fragment): pUC18/19 multiple cloning site
   2559..2904    +  promoter       CaMV 35S promoter: strong constitutive promoter from cauliflower mosaic virus
   2856..2902    +  promoter       minimal CaMV 35S promoter: minimal 35S promoter from cauliflower mosaic virus
   2914..2932    -  misc_feature   MCS (fragment): pUC18/19 multiple cloning site
   2943..3458    +  CDS            P19_TBSVC: Experimental evidence at protein level: Swiss-Prot protein existence level 1. Acts as a suppressor of RNA-mediated gene silencing, also known as post-transcriptional gene silencing (PTGS), a mechanism of plant viral defense that limits the accumulation of viral RNAs. Binds to short interfering RNAs (siRNAs) with high affinity. Acts as a molecular caliper to specifically select siRNAs based on the length of the duplex region of the RNA (By similarity). From Tomato bushy stunt virus (strain Cherry) (TBSV).
   3531..3707    +  polyA_signal   CaMV poly(A) signal: cauliflower mosaic virus polyadenylation signal
   4210..4551    +  promoter       CaMV 35S promoter: strong constitutive promoter from cauliflower mosaic virus
   4562..4586    +  protein_bind   attB1: mutant version of attB; recombination site for the Gateway® BP reaction BP Clonase™
   4679..4795    +  CDS            EOBII (fragment): EOBII_PETHY - Also known as NON1 From Petunia hybrida (Petunia).
   5173..5472    +  CDS            EOBII (fragment): EOBII_PETHY - Also known as NON1 From Petunia hybrida (Petunia).
   5912..5936    -  protein_bind   attB2: mutant version of attB; recombination site for the Gateway® BP reaction BP Clonase™
   5965..6054    +  CDS            3xHA: three tandem HA epitope tags
   6088..6340    +  terminator     NOS terminator: nopaline synthase terminator and poly(A) signal
   6769..7021    -  terminator     NOS terminator: nopaline synthase terminator and poly(A) signal
   7045..7473    -  CDS            nos (fragment): DHNO_AGRT7 - Protein inferred from homology: Swiss-Prot protein existence level 3. From Agrobacterium tumefaciens (strain T37).
   7489..8514    -  CDS            HygR: aminoglycoside phosphotransferase from E. coli; aph(4)-Ia; confers resistance to hygromycin
   8524..8868    -  promoter       CaMV 35S promoter: strong constitutive promoter from cauliflower mosaic virus
   8525..8571    -  promoter       minimal CaMV 35S promoter: minimal 35S promoter from cauliflower mosaic virus
   9006..9161    +  CDS            lacZα (fragment) (sequence partly withheld): LacZα fragment of β-galactosidase; lacZ fragment
   9159..9459    +  rep_origin     M13 ori (fragment) (sequence partly withheld): M13 bacteriophage origin of replication; arrow indicates direction of (+) strand synthesis
   9460..9590    +  CDS            lacI (fragment): lac repressor; lacI; The lac repressor binds to the lac operator to inhibit transcription in E. coli. This inhibition can be relieved by adding lactose or isopropyl-β-D-thiogalactopyranoside (IPTG).
   9644..9668    -  misc_feature   LB T-DNA repeat: left border repeat from nopaline C58 T-DNA
  11177..11240   -  CDS            TetR (fragment): tetracycline resistance regulatory protein; tetR
  11264..12412   -  CDS            trfA: trans-acting replication protein that binds to and activates oriV
  12711..13505   -  CDS            KanR: aminoglycoside phosphotransferase; aphA-3; confers resistance to kanamycin
  13697..14464   +  mobile_element IS1: prokaryotic transposable element IS1
  14473..14622   -  CDS            satA (fragment): STA_BACSU - Also known as yyaR. Experimental evidence at protein level: Swiss-Prot protein existence level 1. Involved in resistance to streptothricin, a broad-spectrum antibiotic produced by streptomycetes. Detoxifies streptothricin via acetylation of the beta amino group of the first beta-lysyl moiety of streptothricin. From Bacillus subtilis (strain 168).
  14818..15093   -  CDS            klaC (fragment): KLAC_ECOLX - Also known as telB. Protein predicted: Swiss-Prot protein existence level 4. Belongs to the kla operon, which is associated with cryptic tellurite resistance, and IncW plasmid fertility inhibition. From Escherichia coli.
  15157..15788   -  rep_origin     oriV: incP origin of replication
>Addgene plasmid #126339 | pGWB14-LYX121 | addgene full sequence | sequence record 247291 | Addgene NGS Result
TCGGTCTTGCCTTGCTCGTCGGTGATGTACTTCACCAGCTCCGCGAAGTCGCTCTTCTTGATGGAGCGCA
TGGGGACGTGCTTGGCAATCACGCGCACCCCCCGGCCGTTTTAGCGGCTAAAAAAGTCATGGCTCTGCCC
TCGGGCGGACCACGCCCATCATGACCTTGCCAAGCTCGTCCTGCTTCTCTTCGATCTTCGCCAGCAGGGC
GAGGATCGTGGCATCACCGAACCGCGCCGTGCGCGGGTCGTCGGTGAGCCAGAGTTTCAGCAGGCCGCCC
AGGCGGCCCAGGTCGCCATTGATGCGGGCCAGCTCGCGGACGTGCTCATAGTCCACGACGCCCGTGATTT
TGTAGCCCTGGCCGACGGCCAGCAGGTAGGCCGACAGGCTCATGCCGGCCGCCGCCGCCTTTTCCTCAAT
CGCTCTTCGTTCGTCTGGAAGGCAGTACACCTTGATAGGTGGGCTGCCCTTCCTGGTTGGCTTGGTTTCA
TCAGCCATCCGCTTGCCCTCATCTGTTACGCCGGCGGTAGCCGGCCAGCCTCGCAGAGCAGGATTCCCGT
TGAGCACCGCCAGGTGCGAATAAGGGACAGTGAAGAAGGAACACCCGCTCGCGGGTGGGCCTACTTCACC
TATCCTGCCCGGCTGACGCCGTTGGATACACCAAGGAAAGTCTACACGAACCCTTTGGCAAAATCCTGTA
TATCGTGCGAAAAAGGATGGATATACCGAAAAAATCGCTATAATGACCCCGAAGCAGGGTTATGCAGCGG
AAAAGCGCCACGCTTCCCGAAGGGAGAAAGGCGGACAGGTATCCGGTAAGCGGCAGGGTCGGAACAGGAG
AGCGCACGAGGGAGCTTCCAGGGGGAAACGCCTGGTATCTTTATAGTCCTGTCGGGTTTCGCCACCTCTG
ACTTGAGCGTCGATTTTTGTGATGCTCGTCAGGGGGGCGGAGCCTATGGAAAAACGCCAGCAACGCGGCC
TTTTTACGGTTCCTGGCCTTTTGCTGGCCTTTTGCTCACATGTTCTTTCCTGCGTTATCCCCTGATTCTG
TGGATAACCGTATTACCGCCTTTGAGTGAGCTGATACCGCTCGCCGCAGCCGAACGACCGAGCGCAGCGA
GTCAGTGAGCGAGGAAGCGGAAGAGCGCCAGAAGGCCGCCAGAGAGGCCGAGCGCGGCCGTGAGGCTTGG
ACGCTAGGGCAGGGCATGAAAAAGCCCGTAGCGGGCTGCTACGGGCGTCTGACGCGGTGGAAAGGGGGAG
GGGATGTTGTCTACATGGCTCTGCTGTAGTGAGTGGGTTGCGCTCCGGCAGCGGTCCTGATCAATCGTCA
CCCTTTCTCGGTCCTTCAACGTTCCTGACAACGAGCCTCCTTTTCGCCAATCCATCGACAATCACCGCGA
GTCCCTGCTCGAACGCTGCGTCCGGACCGGCTTCGTCGAAGGCGTCTATCGCGGCCCGCAACAGCGGCGA
GAGCGGAGCCTGTTCAACGGTGCCGCCGCGCTCGCCGGCATCGCTGTCGCCGGCCTGCTCCTCAAGCACG
GCCCCAACAGTGAAGTAGCTGATTGTCATCAGCGCATTGACGGCGTCCCCGGCCGAAAAACCCGCCTCGC
AGAGGAAGCGAAGCTGCGCGTCGGCCGTTTCCATCTGCGGTGCGCCCGGTCGCGTGCCGGCATGGATGCG
CGCGCCATCGCGGTAGGCGAGCAGCGCCTGCCTGAAGCTGCGGGCATTCCCGATCAGAAATGAGCGCCAG
TCGTCGTCGGCTCTCGGCACCGAATGCGTATGATTCTCCGCCAGCATGGCTTCGGCCAGTGCGTCGAGCA
GCGCCCGCTTGTTCCTGAAGTGCCAGTAAAGCGCCGGCTGCTGAACCCCCAACCGTTCCGCCAGTTTGCG
TGTCGTCAGACCGTCTACGCCGACCTCGTTCAACAGGTCCAGGGCGGCACGGATCACTGTATTCGGCTGC
AACTTTGTCATGCTTGACACTTTATCACTGATAAACATAATATGTCCACCAACTTATCAGTGATAAAGAA
TCCGCGCGTTCAATCGGACCAGCGGAGGCTGGTCCGGAGGCCAGACGTGAAACCCAACATACCCCTGATC
GTAATTCTGAGCACTGTCGCGCTCGACGCTGTCGGCATCGGCCTGATTATGCCGGTGCTGCCGGGCCTCC
TGCGCGATCTGGTTCACTCGAACGACGTCACCGCCCACTATGGCATTCTGCTGGCGCTGTATGCGTTGGT
GCAATTTGCCTGCGCACCTGTGCTGGGCGCGCTGTCGGATCGTTTCGGGCGGCGGCCAATCTTGCTCGTC
TCGCTGGCCGGCGCCAGATCTGGGGAACCCTGTGGTTGGCATGCACATACAAATGGACGAACGGATAAAC
CTTTTCACGCCCTTTTAAATATCCGATTATTCTAATAAACGCTCTTTTCTCTTAGGTTTACCCGCCAATA
TATCCTGTCAAACACTGATAGTTTAAACGTTGCGATTAAGAATTCGAGCTCGGTACCCCCCTACTCCAAA
AATGTCAAAGATACAGTCTCAGAAGACCAAAGGGCTATTGAGACTTTTCAACAAAGGGTAATTTCGGGAA
ACCTCCTCGGATTCCATTGCCCAGCTATCTGTCACTTCATCGAAAGGACAGTAGAAAAGGAAGGTGGCTC
CTACAAATGCCATCATTGCGATAAAGGAAAGGCTATCATTCAAGATGCCTCTGCCGACAGTGGTCCCAAA
GATGGACCCCCACCCACGAGGAGCATCGTGGAAAAAGAAGACGTTCCAACCACGTCTTCAAAGCAAGTGG
ATTGATGTGACATCTCCACTGACGTAAGGGATGACGCACAATCCCACTATCCTTCGCAAGACCCTTCCTC
TATATAAGGAAGTTCATTTCATTTGGAGAGGACAGCCCAAGCTTCGACTCTAGAGGATCCCCTTAAATCG
ATATGGAACGAGCTATACAAGGAAACGACGCTAGGGAACAAGCTAACAGTGAACGTTGGGATGGAGGATC
AGGAGGTACCACTTCTCCCTTCAAACTTCCTGACGAAAGTCCGAGTTGGACTGAGTGGCGGCTACATAAC
GATGAGACGAATTCGAATCAAGATAATCCCCTTGGTTTCAAGGAAAGCTGGGGTTTCGGGAAAGTTGTAT
TTAAGAGATATCTCAGATACGACAGGACGGAAGCTTCACTGCACAGAGTCCTTGGATCTTGGACGGGAGA
TTCGGTTAACTATGCAGCATCTCGATTTTTCGGTTTCGACCAGATCGGATGTACCTATAGTATTCGGTTT
CGAGGAGTTAGTATCACCGTTTCTGGAGGGTCTCGAACTCTTCAGCATCTCTGTGAGATGGCAATTCGGT
CTAAGCAAGAACTGCTACAGCTTGCCCCAATCGAAGTGGAAAGTAATGTATCAAGAGGATGCCCTGAAGG
TACTCAAACCTTCGAAAAAGAAAGCGAGTAAGTCGAGGGCGAGCTCGAATTCGGTACGCTGAAATCACCA
GTCTCTCTCTACAAATCTATCTCTCTCTATTTTCTCCATAAATAATGTGTGAGTAGTTTCCCGATAAGGG
AAATTAGGGTTCTTATAGGGTTTCGCTCATGTGTTGAGCATATAAGAAACCCTTAGTATGTATTTGTATT
TGTAAAATACTTCTATCAATAAAATTTCTAATTCCTAAAACCAAAATCCAGTACTAAAATCCAGATCTCC
CTGCAGGTCCCCAGATTAGCCTTTTCAATTTCAGAAAGAATGCTAACCCACAGATGGTTAGAGAGGCTTA
CGCAGCAGGTCTCATCAAGACGATCTACCCGAGCAATAATCTCCAGGAAATCAAATACCTTCCCAAGAAG
GTTAAAGATGCAGTCAAAAGATTCAGGACTAACTGCATCAAGAACACAGAGAAAGATATATTTCTCAAGA
TCAGAAGTACTATTCCAGTATGGACGATTCAAGGCTTGCTTCACAAACCAAGGCAAGTAATAGAGATTGG
AGTCTCTAAAAAGGTAGTTCCCACTGAATCAAAGGCCATGGAGTCAAAGATTCAAATAGAGGACCTAACA
GAACTCGCCGTAAAGACTGGCGAACAGTTCATACAGAGTCTCTTACGACTCAATGACAAGAAGAAAATCT
TCGTCAACATGGTGGAGCACGACACACTTGTCTACTCCAAAAATATCAAAGATACAGTCTCAGAAGACCA
AAGGGCAATTGAGACTTTTCAACAAAGGGTAATATCCGGAAACCTCCTCGGATTCCATTGCCCAGCTATC
TGTCACTTTATTGTGAAGATAGTGGAAAAGGAAGGTGGCTCCTACAAATGCCATCATTGCGATAAAGGAA
AGGCCATCGTTGAAGATGCCTCTGCCGACAGTGGTCCCAAAGATGGACCCCCACCCACGAGGAGCATCGT
GGAAAAAGAAGACGTTCCAACCACGTCTTCAAAGCAAGTGGATTGATGTGATATCTCCACTGACGTAAGG
GATGACGCACAATCCCACTATCCTTCGCAAGACCCTTCCTCTATATAAGGAAGTTCATTTCATTTGGAGA
GAACACGGGGGACAAGTTTGTACAAAAAAGCAGGCTCCACCACTAGTATGGATCATCACCATGTTAAAGT
CGGTTTGAGCCGTGGAGGTAATTATAATAAAAATAAAAACCATCAACAACAGCATGAAGAAGACATGGAC
CTCCGACGAGGTCCATGGACTGCTGAAGAAGACTTCACCCTCATCAACTACATAGCTCACCATGGTGAAG
GTCGTTGGAATTCTCTCGCCCACTGTGCTGGTATATTTTTATGTGTTTTGTTTCACCTATTCTTTTTATA
ATTAACCATCGACGACGTTGATTTAAAATTGATGAGACGCACGTTTATCGTGTTGGTTAGAACTTTTATT
CTGAAAAGAATGGGTATATATGTTGGACTGTTTGTGGTAGATAAGGATTTAAGTGGGCGTGGTTTATAAT
TTCTTTCCGTACTTGGTAATCTTTTAAAAGCAGAGAATTCATCCAATAAACAAATAAAGGCAAAGGAAAG
GAGAAATAATTGACAAGATTTATTATTAAAAATAGAGAAGAAAAAACGTTCAATTGCTACCTGTATGAAC
TTTACCAATAATTGAGCTCAGAAATGAGAAACCTAATACTTGAATGACATGGAACTGTAATAGGTTTAAA
GCGAACTGGGAAAAGTTGCAGATTGAGATGGCTAAATTATCTCCGCCCAGATGTTCGACGTGGAAACATC
ACTCTTGAAGAACAACTTGTGATTCTTGAGCTGCATTCTCGTTGGGGCAATCGGTACGTTAAACATTACC
GAGTGTAGTTTCAGGCTTGTTTGGGTACTCAATTCTGATAATTTATGTTATATATGTGTAGGTGGTCAAA
AATTGCTGAGCATTTGCCAGGAAGAACTGACAACGAGATCAAGAATTACTGGAGAACCCGAGTGCAAAAG
CATGCCAAACAACTGAAATGCGACGTCAACAGCAAGCAATTTAAGGATACCATGCGTTATTTATGGATGC
CAAGGCTAGTTGAGAGAATTCAAGCAGCTGCCACCACAAACTCCAATCAAGTGACAATTAATCCAAACAA
TAACAACGCTATTAATAAGCCAAGAATGAGTGAAAATTATTCAATTAGCATGGCAGCTTCATCAGAAAAC
TCATTTGGGACGCCTGTTTCTGACCCCGGTGATTGTTACTACAATTACGCCCCAGTCATAAGTAGCAATC
AGCAAGATTATTTTCATCAAAGTACTCAACTCGGAGAATCTTTAACCATCCCCACGGGTCTAGAATTCCA
TACTGCAATGGATCAGCAAAACACGAGTCAATGGTTGGACGGTGGGAATTTCTCTGACAATTTGTGGAAC
AATGAGGAGACGTGGTTCATACAGCCCGGGGACCCAGCTTTCTTGTACAAAGTGGTTGATAACAGCGGGT
TAATTAACATCTTTTACCCATACGATGTTCCTGACTATGCGGGCTATCCCTATGACGTCCCGGACTATGC
AGGATCCTATCCATATGACGTTCCAGATTACGCTGCTCAGTGCAGCGCTTAGAGCTCGAATTTCCCCGAT
CGTTCAAACATTTGGCAATAAAGTTTCTTAAGATTGAATCCTGTTGCCGGTCTTGCGATGATTATCATAT
AATTTCTGTTGAATTACGTTAAGCATGTAATAATTAACATGTAATGCATGACGTTATTTATGAGATGGGT
TTTTATGATTAGAGTCCCGCAATTATACATTTAATACGCGATAGAAAACAAAATATAGCGCGCAAACTAG
GATAAATTATCGCGCGCGGTGTCATCTATGTTACTAGATCGGGAATTAGCTTCATCAACGCAAGACATGC
GCACGACCGTCTGACAGGAGAGGAATTTCCGACGAGCACAGAAAGGACTTGCTCTTGGACGTAGGCCTAT
TTCTCAGGCACATGTATCAAGTGTTCGGACGTGGGTTTTCGATGGTGTATCAGCCGCCGCCAACTGGGAG
ATGAGGAGGCTTTCTTGGGGGGCAGTCAGCAGTTCATTTCACAAGACAGAGGAACTTGTAAGGAGATGCA
CTGATTTATCTTGGCGCAAACCAGCAGGACGAATTAGTGGGAATAGCCCGCGAATATCTAAGTTATGCCT
GTCGGCATGAGCAGAAACTTCCAATTCGAAACAGTTTGGAGAGGTTGTTTTTGGGCATACCTTTTGTTAG
TCAGCCTCTCGATTGCTCATCGTCATTACACAGTACCGAAGTTTGATCGATCTAGTAACATAGATGACAC
CGCGCGCGATAATTTATCCTAGTTTGCGCGCTATATTTTGTTTTCTATCGCGTATTAAATGTATAATTGC
GGGACTCTAATCATAAAAACCCATCTCATAAATAACGTCATGCATTACATGTTAATTATTACATGCTTAA
CGTAATTCAACAGAAATTATATGATAATCATCGCAAGACCGGCAACAGGATTCAATCTTAAGAAACTTTA
TTGCCAAATGTTTGAACGATCTGCTTCGACGCACTCCTTCTTTACTCCACCATCTCGTCCTTATTGAAAA
CGTGGGTAGCACCAAAACGAATCAAGTCGCTGGAACTGAAGTTACCAATCACGCTGGATGATTTGCCAGT
TGGATTAATCTTGCCTTTCCCCGCATGAATAATATTGATGAATGCATGCGTGAGGGGTATTTCGATTTTG
GCAATAGCTGCAATTGCCGCGACATCCTCCAACGAGCATAATTCTTCAGAAAAATAGCGATGTTCCATGT
TGTCAGGGCATGCATGATGCACGTTATGAGGTGACGGTGCTAGGCAGTATTCCCTCAAAGTTTCATAGTC
AGTATCATATTCATCATTGCATTCCTGCAAGAGAGAATTGAGACGCAATCCACACGCTGCGGCAACCTTC
CGGCGTTCGTGGTCTATTTGCTCTTGGACGTTGCAAACGTAAGTGTTGGATCCCGGTCGGCATCTACTCT
ATTCCTTTGCCCTCGGACGAGTGCTGGGGCGTCGGTTTCCACTATCGGCGAGTACTTCTACACAGCCATC
GGTCCAGACGGCCGCGCTTCTGCGGGCGATTTGTGTACGCCCGACAGTCCCGGCTCCGGATCGGACGATT
GCGTCGCATCGACCCTGCGCCCAAGCTGCATCATCGAAATTGCCGTCAACCAAGCTCTGATAGAGTTGGT
CAAGACCAATGCGGAGCATATACGCCCGGAGCCGCGGCGATCCTGCAAGCTCCGGATGCCTCCGCTCGAA
GTAGCGCGTCTGCTGCTCCATACAAGCCAACCACGGCCTCCAGAAGAAGATGTTGGCGACCTCGTATTGG
GAATCCCCGAACATCGCCTCGCTCCAGTCAATGACCGCTGTTATGCGGCCATTGTCCGTCAGGACATTGT
TGGAGCCGAAATCCGCGTGCACGAGGTGCCGGACTTCGGGGCAGTCCTCGGCCCAAAGCATCAGCTCATC
GAGAGCCTGCGCGACGGACGCACTGACGGTGTCGTCCATCACAGTTTGCCAGTGATACACATGGGGATCA
GCAATCGCGCATATGAAATCACGCCATGTAGTGTATTGACCGATTCCTTGCGGTCCGAATGGGCCGAACC
CGCTCGTCTGGCTAAGATCGGCCGCAGCGATCGCATCCATGGCCTCCGCGACCGGCTGCAGAACAGCGGG
CAGTTCGGTTTCAGGCAGGTCTTGCAACGTGACACCCTGTGCACGGCGGGAGATGCAATAGGTCAGGCTC
TCGCTGAATTCCCCAATGTCAAGCACTTCCGGAATCGGGAGCGCGGCCGATGCAAAGTGCCGATAAACAT
AACGATCTTTGTAGAAACCATCGGCGCAGCTATTTACCCGCAGGACATATCCACGCCCTCCTACATCGAA
GCTGAAAGCACGAGATTCTTCGCCCTCCGAGAGCTGCATCAGGTCGGAGACGCTGTCGAACTTTTCGATC
AGAAACTTCTCGACAGACGTCGCGGTGAGTTCAGGCTTTTTCATATCGGGGTCGTCCTCTCCAAATGAAA
TGAACTTCCTTATATAGAGGAAGGGTCTTGCGAAGGATAGTGGGATTGTGCGTCATCCCTTACGTCAGTG
GAGATATCACATCAATCCACTTGCTTTGAAGACGTGGTTGGAACGTCTTCTTTTTCCACGATGCTCCTCG
TGGGTGGGGGTCCATCTTTGGGACCACTGTCGGCAGAGGCATCTTGAACGATAGCCTTTCCTTTATCGCA
ATGATGGCATTTGTAGGTGCCACCTTCCTTTTCTACTGTCCTTTTGATGAAGTGACAGATAGCTGGGCAA
TGGAATCCGAGGAGGTTTCCCGATATTACCCTTTGTTGAAAAGTCTCAATAGCCCTTTGGTCTTCTGAGA
CTGTATCTTTGATATTCTTGGAGTAGACGAGAGTGTCGTGCTCCACCATGTTGACGGATCTCTAGGACGC
GTCGACGCGTCGACGCGTCGACGCGTCGACGCGTCCTAGAAGCTAATTCACTGGCCGTCGTTTTACAACG
TCGTGACTGGGAAAACCCTGGCGTTACCCAACTTAATCGCCTTGCAGCACATCCCCCTTTCGCCAGCTGG
CGTAATAGCGAAGAGGCCCGCACCGATCGCCCTTCCCAACAGTTGCGCAGCCTGAATG
[44 nt withheld, positions 9159-9202]
C
[141 nt withheld, positions 9204-9344]
CCTTTGACGTTGGAGTCCACGTTCTTT
[37 nt withheld, positions 9372-9408]
ACCCTATCTCGGGCTATTCTTTTGATTTATAAGGGATTTTGCCGATTTCGGAACCACCATCAAACAGGAT
TTTCGCCTGCTGGGGCAAACCAGCGTGGACCGCTTGCTGCAACTCTCTCAGGGCCAGGCGGTGAAGGGCA
ATCAGCTGTTGCCCGTCTCACTGGTGAAAAGAAAAACCACCCCAGTACATTAAAAACGTCCGCAATGTGT
TATTAAGTTGTCTAAGCGTCAATTTGTTTACACCACAATATATCCTGCCACCAGCCAGCCAACAGCTCCC
CGACCGGCAGCTCGGCACAAAATCACCACTCGATACAGGCAGCCCATCAGTCCGGGACGGCGTCAGCGGG
AGAGCCGTTGTAAGGCGGCAGACTTTGCTCATGTTACCGATGCTATTCGGAAGAACGGCAACTAAGCTGC
CGGGTTTGAAACACGGATGATCTCGCGGAGGGTAGCATGTTGATTGTAACGATGACAGAGCGTTGCTGCC
TGTGATCAAATATCATCTCCCTCGCAGAGATCCGAATTATCAGCCTTCTTATTCATTTCTCGCTTAACCG
TGACAGGCTGTCGATCTTGAGAACTATGCCGACATAATAGGAAATCGCTGGATAAAGCCGCTGAGGAAGC
TGAGTGGCGCTATTTCTTTAGAAGTGAACGTTGACGATATCAACTCCCCTATCCATTGCTCACCGAATGG
TACAGGTCGGGGACCCGAAGTTCCGACTGTCGGCCTGATGCATCCCCGGCTGATCGACCCCAGATCTGGG
GCTGAGAAAGCCCAGTAAGGAAACAACTGTAGGTTCGAGTCGCGAGATCCCCCGGAACCAAAGGAAGTAG
GTTAAACCCGCTCCGATCAGGCCGAGCCACGCCAGGCCGAGAACATTGGTTCCTGTAGGCATCGGGATTG
GCGGATCAAACACTAAAGCTACTGGAACGAGCAGAAGTCCTCCGGCCGCCAGTTGCCAGGCGGTAAAGGT
GAGCAGAGGCACGGGAGGTTGCCACTTGCGGGTCAGCACGGTTCCGAACGCCATGGAAACCGCCCCCGCC
AGGCCCGCTGCGACGCCGACAGGATCTAGCGCTGCGTTTGGTGTCAACACCAACAGCGCCACGCCCGCAG
TTCCGCAAATAGCCCCCAGGACCGCCATCAATCGTATCGGGCTACCTAGCAGAGCGGCAGAGATGAACAC
GACCATCAGCGGCTGCACAGCGCCTACCGTCGCCGCGACCCCGCCCGGCAGGCGGTAGACCGAAATAAAC
AACAAGCTCCAGAATAGCGAAATATTAAGTGCGCCGAGGATGAAGATGCGCATCCACCAGATTCCCGTTG
GAATCTGTCGGACGATCATCACGAGCAATAAACCCGCCGGCAACGCCCGCAGCAGCATACCGGCGACCCC
TCGGCCTCGCTGTTCGGGCTCCACGAAAACGCCGGACAGATGCGCCTTGTGAGCGTCCTTGGGGCCGTCC
TCCTGTTTGAAGACCGACAGCCCAATGATCTCGCCGTCGATGTAGGCGCCGAATGCCACGGCATCTCGCA
ACCGTTCAGCGAACGCCTCCATGGGCTTTTTCTCCTCGTGCTCGTAAACGGACCCGAACATCTCTGGAGC
TTTCTTCAGGGCCGACAATCGGATCTCGCGGAAATCCTGCACGTCGGCCGCTCCAAGCCGTCGAATCTGA
GCCTTAATCACAATTGTCAATTTTAATCCTCTGTTTATCGGCAGTTCGTAGAGCGCGCCGTGCGTCCCGA
GCGATACTGAGCGAAGCAAGTGCGTCGAGCAGTGCCCGCTTGTTCCTGAAATGCCAGTAAAGCGCTGGCT
GCTGAACCCCCAGCCGGAACTGACCCCACAAGGCCCTAGCGTTTGCAATGCACCAGGTCATCATTGACCC
AGGCGTGTTCCACCAGGCCGCTGCCTCGCAACTCTTCGCAGGCTTCGCCGACCTGCTCGCGCCACTTCTT
CACGCGGGTGGAATCCGATCCGCACATGAGGCGGAAGGTTTCCAGCTTGAGCGGGTACGGCTCCCGGTGC
GAGCTGAAATAGTCGAACATCCGTCGGGCCGTCGGCGACAGCTTGCGGTACTTCTCCCATATGAATTTCG
TGTAGTGGTCGCCAGCAAACAGCACGACGATTTCCTCGTCGATCAGGACCTGGCAACGGGACGTTTTCTT
GCCACGGTCCAGGACGCGGAAGCGGTGCAGCAGCGACACCGATTCCAGGTGCCCAACGCGGTCGGACGTG
AAGCCCATCGCCGTCGCCTGTAGGCGCGACAGGCATTCCTCGGCCTTCGTGTAATACCGGCCATTGATCG
ACCAGCCCAGGTCCTGGCAAAGCTCGTAGAACGTGAAGGTGATCGGCTCGCCGATAGGGGTGCGCTTCGC
GTACTCCAACACCTGCTGCCACACCAGTTCGTCATCGTCGGCCCGCAGCTCGACGCCGGTGTAGGTGATC
TTCACGTCCTTGTTGACGTGGAAAATGACCTTGTTTTGCAGCGCCTCGCGCGGGATTTTCTTGTTGCGCG
TGGTGAACAGGGCAGAGCGGGCCGTGTCGTTTGGCATCGCTCGCATCGTGTCCGGCCACGGCGCAATATC
GAACAAGGAAAGCTGCATTTCCTTGATCTGCTGCTTCGTGTGTTTCAGCAACGCGGCCTGCTTGGCCTCG
CTGACCTGTTTTGCCAGGTCCTCGCCGGCGGTTTTTCGCTTCTTGGTCGTCATAGTTCCTCGCGTGTCGA
TGGTCATCGACTTCGCCAAACCTGCCGCCTCCTGTTCGAGACGACGCGAACGCTCCACGGCGGCCGATGG
CGCGGGCAGGGCAGGGGGAGCCAGTTGCACGCTGTCGCGCTCGATCTTGGCCGTAGCTTGCTGGACCATC
GAGCCGACGGACTGGAAGGTTTCGCGGGGCGCACGCATGACGGTGCGGCTTGCGATGGTTTCGGCATCCT
CGGCGGAAAACCCCGCGTCGATCAGTTCTTGCCTGTATGCCTTCCGGTCAAACGTCCGATTCATTCACCC
TCCTTGCGGGATTGCCCCGACTCACGCCGGGGCAATGTGCCCTTATTCCTGATTTGACCCGCCTGGTGCC
TTGGTGTCCAGATAATCCACCTTATCGGCAATGAAGTCGGTCCCGTAGACCGTCTGGCCGTCCTTCTCGT
ACTTGGTATTCCGAATCTTGCCCTGCACGAATACCAGCGACCCCTTGCCCAAATACTTGCCGTGGGCCTC
GGCCTGAGAGCCAAAACACTTGATGCGGAAGAAGTCGGTGCGCTCCTGCTTGTCGCCGGCATCGTTGCGC
CACATCTAGGTACTAAAACAATTCATCCAGTAAAATATAATATTTTATTTTCTCCCAATCAGGCTTGATC
CCCAGTAAGTCAAAAAATAGCTCGACATACTGTTCTTCCCCGATATCCTCCCTGATCGACCGGACGCAGA
AGGCAATGTCATACCACTTGTCCGCCCTGCCGCTTCTCCCAAGATCAATAAAGCCACTTACTTTGCCATC
TTTCACAAAGATGTTGCTGTCTCCCAGGTCGCCGTGGGAAAAGACAAGTTCCTCTTCGGGCTTTTCCGTC
TTTAAAAAATCATACAGCTCGCGCGGATCTTTAAATGGAGTGTCTTCTTCCCAGTTTTCGCAATCCACAT
CGGCCAGATCGTTATTCAGTAAGTAATCCAATTCGGCTAAGCGGCTGTCTAAGCTATTCGTATAGGGACA
ATCCGATATGTCGATGGAGTGAAAGAGCCTGATGCACTCCGCATACAGCTCGATAATCTTTTCAGGGCTT
TGTTCATCTTCATACTCTTCCGAGCAAAGGACGCCATCGGCCTCACTCATGAGCAGATTGCTCCAGCCAT
CATGCCGTTCAAAGTGCAGGACCTTTGGAACAGGCAGCTTTCCTTCCAGCCATAGCATCATGTCCTTTTC
CCGTTCCACATCATAGGTGGTCCCTTTATACCGGCTGTCCGTCATTTTTAAATATAGGTTTTCATTTTCT
CCCACCAGCTTATATACCTTAGCAGGAGACATTCCTTCCGTATCTTTTACGCAGCGGTATTTTTCGATCA
GTTTTTTCAATTCCGGTGATATTCTCATTTTAGCCATTTATTATTTCCTTCCTCTTTTCTACAGTATTTA
AAGATACCCCAAGAAGCTAATTATAACAAGACGAACTCCAATTCACTGTTCCTTGCATTCTAAAACCTTA
AATACCAGAAAACAGCTTTTTCAAAGTTGTTTTCAAAGTTGGCGTATAACATAGTATCGACGGAGCCGAT
TTTGAAACCACAATTATGGGTGATGCTGCCAACTTACTGATTTAGTGTATGATGGTGTTTTTGAGGTGCT
CCAGTGGCTTCTGTTTCTATCAGCTGTCCCTCCTGTTCAGCTACTGACGGGGTGGTGCGTAACGGCAAAA
GCACCGCCGGACATCAGCGCTATCTCTGCTCTCACTGCCGTAAAACATGGCAACTGCAGTTCACTTACAC
CGCTTCTCAACCCGGTACGCACCAGAAAATCATTGATATGGCCATGAATGGCGTTGGATGCCGGGCAACA
GCCCGCATTATGGGCGTTGGCCTCAACACGATTTTACGTCACTTAAAAAACTCAGGCCGCAGTCGGTAAC
CTCGCGCATACAGCCGGGCAGTGACGTCATCGTCTGCGCGGAAATGGACGAACAGTGGGGCTATGTCGGG
GCTAAATCGCGCCAGCGCTGGCTGTTTTACGCGTATGACAGTCTCCGGAAGACGGTTGTTGCGCACGTAT
TCGGTGAACGCACTATGGCGACGCTGGGGCGTCTTATGAGCCTGCTGTCACCCTTTGACGTGGTGATATG
GATGACGGATGGCTGGCCGCTGTATGAATCCCGCCTGAAGGGAAAGCTGCACGTAATCAGCAAGCGATAT
ACGCAGCGAATTGAGCGGCATAACCTGAATCTGAGGCAGCACCTGGCACGGCTGGGACGGAAGTCGCTGT
CGTTCTCAAAATCGGTGGAGCTGCATGACAAAGTCATCGGGCATTATCTGAACATAAAACACTATCAATA
AGTTGGAGTCATTACCCAATTATGATAGAATTTACAAGCTATAAGGTTATTGTCCTGGGTTTCAAGCATT
AGTCCATGCAAGTTTTTATGCTTTGCCCATTCTATAGATATATTGATAAGCGCGCTGCCTATGCCTTGCC
CCCTGAAATCCTTACATACGGCGATATCTTCTATATAAAAGATATATTATCTTATCAGTATTGTCAATAT
ATTCAAGGCAATCTGCCTCCTCATCCTCTTCATCCTCTTCGTCTTGGTAGCTTTTTAAATATGGCGCTTC
ATAGAGTAATTCTGTAAAGGTCCAATTCTCGTTTTCATACCTCGGTATAATCTTACCTATCACCTCAAAT
GGTTCGCTGGGTTTATCGCACCCCCGAACACGAGCACGGCACCCGCGACCACTATGCCAAGAATGCCCAA
GGTAAAAATTGCCGGCCCCGCCATGAAGTCCGTGAATGCCCCGACGGCCGAAGTGAAGGGCAGGCCGCCA
CCCAGGCCGCCGCCCTCACTGCCCGGCACCTGGTCGCTGAATGTCGATGCCAGCACCTGCGGCACGTCAA
TGCTTCCGGGCGTCGCGCTCGGGCTGATCGCCCATCCCGTTACTGCCCCGATCCCGGCAATGGCAAGGAC
TGCCAGCGCTGCCATTTTTGGGGTGAGGCCGTTCGCGGCCGAGGGGCGCAGCCCCTGGGGGGATGGGAGG
CCCGCGTTAGCGGGCCGGGAGGGTTCGAGAAGGGGGGGCACCCCCCTTCGGCGTGCGCGGTCACGCGCAC
AGGGCGCAGCCCTGGTTAAAAACAAGGTTTATAAATATTGGTTTAAAAGCAGGTTAAAAGACAGGTTAGC
GGTGGCCGAAAAACGGGCGGAAACCCTTGCAAATGCTGGATTTTCTGCCTGTGGACAGCCCCTCAAATGT
CAATAGGTGCGCCCCTCATCTGTCAGCACTCTGCCCCTCAAGTGTCAAGGATCGCGCCCCTCATCTGTCA
GTAGTCGCGCCCCTCAAGTGTCAATACCGCAGGGCACTTATCCCCAGGCTTGTCCACATCATCTGTGGGA
AACTCGCGTAAAATCAGGCGTTTTCGCCGATTTGCGAGGCTGGCCAGCTCCACGTCGCCGGCCGAAATCG
AGCCTGCCCCTCATCTGTCAACGCCGCGCCGGGTGAGTCGGCCCCTCAAGTGTCAACGTCCGCCCCTCAT
CTGTCAGTGAGGGCCAAGTTTTCCGCGAGGTATCCACAACGCCGGCGGCCGCGGTGTCTCGCACACGGCT
TCGACGGCGTTTCTGGCGCGTTTGCAGGGCCATAGACGGCCGCCAGCCCAGCGGCGAGGGCAACCAGCCC
GGTGAGCGTCGGAAAGGCGC
