>Addgene plasmid #126339 | pGWB14-LYX121 | depositor partial sequence | sequence record 241613 | Niben101Scf03049g06001.1
ATGGATCATCACCATGTTAAAGTCGGTTTGAGCCGTGGAGGTAATTATAGTAAAGATAACAACCATCAAC
AACAGCATGATGAAGACATCGACCTCCGACGAGGTCCATGGACCGTCGAAGAAGACTTCACCCTCATCAA
CTACATAGCTTGCCATGGTGAAGGTCGCTGGAATTCTCTCGCCCGCTGTGCTGGTTTAAAGCGAACTAGA
AAAAGCTGCAGATTGAGATGGCTAAATTATCTCCGCCCGGAAGTTCGACGTGGAAACATCACTCTTGAAG
AACAACTTGTGATTCTTGAGCTGCATTCTCGTTGGGGCAATCGGTGGTCAAAAATTGCTCAGCATTTGCC
AGGAAGAACTGACAACGAGATCAAGAATTATTGGAGAACCCGAGTGCAAAAGCATGCCAAACAACTGAAA
TGCGACGTCAACAGCAAGCAATTTAAGGATACCATGCGTTATCTATGGATGCCAAGGCTAGTTGAAAGAA
TTCAAGCAGCTTCCACCACAAACTCCAATCAAGTGACAGTTAATCCAAACAATAACAACGCTGTTAATAA
GCCAAGAATGAGTGAAAATTAT
